Addgene plasmid #15102: M77 pIRESpuro-GLUE-hDsh3
Depositing lab: Randall Moon. Depositing organization: University of Washington. Publication: The KLHL12-Cullin-3 ubiquitin ligase negatively regulates the Wnt-beta-catenin pathway by targeting Dishevelled for degradation. Angers S, Thorpe CJ, Biechele TL, Goldenberg SJ, Zheng N, MacCoss MJ, Moon RT. Nat Cell Biol. 2006 Apr . 8(4):348-57. 10.1038/ncb1381 PubMed 16547521.
Backbone
  Vector backbone: pIRESpuro-GLUE
  Backbone manufacturer: Moon Lab
  Backbone size w/o insert (bp): 5500
  Vector type: Mammalian Expression
  Selectable markers: Puromycin
Growth in bacteria
  Bacterial resistance: Ampicillin, 100 μg/mL
  Growth temperature: 37°C
  Growth strain: DH5alpha
  Copy number: High Copy
Gene/Insert
  Gene/Insert name: Dsh3 (alt name: Dishevelled 3)
  Species: H. sapiens (human)
  Insert size (bp): 2200
  Entrez Gene: DVL3 (a.k.a. DRS3)
  Tag / fusion protein: streptag (N terminal on backbone); HA (N terminal on backbone); CBP tag (N terminal on backbone)
  Cloning method: Restriction Enzyme
  Sequencing primers: 5′ T7
Terms and licenses: Academic/Nonprofit Terms; Industry Terms: Not Available to Industry
How to cite: M77 pIRESpuro-GLUE-hDsh3 was a gift from Randall Moon (Addgene plasmid # 15102 ; http://n2t.net/addgene:15102 ; RRID:Addgene_15102)
