[The description below was written by a language model from this plasmid's Addgene catalogue record and the feature table of its GenBank file.]
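Description:
M77 pIRESpuro-GLUE-hDsh3 is a 7.6 kb mammalian expression plasmid that produces human Dishevelled 3 (DVL3) carrying a multi-part N-terminal affinity tag. It is built on the pIRESpuro-GLUE backbone and is propagated in E. coli through a high-copy ColE1/pUC-type origin with ampicillin selection (beta-lactamase). Remnants of a lac promoter/operator region and common sequencing primer sites are also present in the bacterial portion of the backbone.

Expression is driven by the human CMV immediate-early enhancer and promoter, followed by a T7 promoter that serves as a sequencing primer site. After a Kozak consensus, the open reading frame begins with the GLUE cassette: a streptavidin-binding peptide (listed in the catalogue as a "streptag"), a TEV protease cleavage site, an HA epitope and a calmodulin-binding peptide. The roughly 2.2 kb DVL3 coding sequence is fused downstream of these. The feature table does not annotate the insert itself, but the unannotated stretch after the CBP tag fits its size. A zinc-finger binding site annotated inside this region is probably an incidental sequence match.

Downstream lie a chimeric intron, an EMCV IRES and the puromycin N-acetyltransferase gene, ending in a bGH polyadenylation signal. Tagged DVL3 and the resistance marker are therefore translated from one bicistronic transcript, so puromycin selection enriches for cells that express the fusion.

The tag design supports sequential streptavidin and calmodulin affinity purification, with HA available for detection. This fits the associated study, which examined Dishevelled and its regulation by the KLHL12-Cullin-3 ubiquitin ligase in Wnt/beta-catenin signalling.
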