LOCUS       Exported 7639 bp ds-DNA circular SYN 12-MAY-2021
DEFINITION  synthetic circular DNA
ACCESSION   .
VERSION     .
KEYWORDS    M77 pIRESpuro-GLUE-hDsh3
SOURCE      synthetic DNA construct
  ORGANISM  synthetic DNA construct
REFERENCE   1 (bases 1 to 7639)
  AUTHORS   Angers S, Thorpe CJ, Biechele TL, Goldenberg SJ, Zheng N, MacCoss
            MJ, Moon RT
  TITLE     The KLHL12-Cullin-3 ubiquitin ligase negatively regulates the
            Wnt-beta-catenin pathway by targeting Dishevelled for degradation.
  JOURNAL   Nat Cell Biol. 2006 Apr . 8(4):348-57.
  PUBMED    16547521
REFERENCE   2 (bases 1 to 7639)
  AUTHORS   .
  TITLE     Direct Submission
  JOURNAL   Exported May 12, 2021 from SnapGene Server 1.1.58
            http://www.snapgene.com
FEATURES             Location/Qualifiers
     source          1..7639
                     /organism="synthetic DNA construct"
                     /mol_type="other DNA"
     primer_bind     complement(44..63)
                     /label=pRS-marker
                     /note="pRS vectors, use to sequence yeast selectable
                     marker"
     enhancer        235..614
                     /label=CMV enhancer
                     /note="human cytomegalovirus immediate early enhancer"
     promoter        615..818
                     /label=CMV promoter
                     /note="human cytomegalovirus (CMV) immediate early
                     promoter"
     primer_bind     769..789
                     /label=CMV-F
                     /note="Human CMV immediate early promoter, forward primer"
     primer_bind     863..882
                     /label=T7
                     /note="T7 promoter, forward primer"
     promoter        863..881
                     /label=T7 promoter
                     /note="promoter for bacteriophage T7 RNA polymerase"
     regulatory      923..932
                     /regulatory_class="other"
                     /note="vertebrate consensus sequence for strong initiation
                     of translation (Kozak, 1987)"
     CDS             929..1042
                     /codon_start=1
                     /product="streptavidin-binding peptide"
                     /label=SBP
                     /note="selected from a peptide library; binds streptavidin
                     with nanomolar affinity (Keefe et al., 2001)"
                     /translation="MDEKTTGWRGGHVVEGLAGELEQLRARLEHHPQGQREP"
     CDS             1061..1081
                     /codon_start=1
                     /product="tobacco etch virus (TEV) protease recognition and
                     cleavage site"
                     /label=TEV site
                     /translation="ENLYFQG"
     CDS             1088..1114
                     /codon_start=1
                     /product="HA (human influenza hemagglutinin) epitope tag"
                     /label=HA
                     /translation="YPYDVPDYA"
     CDS             1115..1192
                     /codon_start=1
                     /product="calmodulin-binding peptide"
                     /label=CBP
                     /note="derived from skeletal muscle myosin light chain
                     kinase; binds calmodulin with nanomolar affinity in the
                     presence of calcium"
                     /translation="KRRWKKNFIAVSAANRFKKISSSGAL"
     protein_bind    1841..1852
                     /label=ZF binding site
                     /bound_moiety="CCR5TC zinc-finger domain"
                     /note="target sequence for the CCR5TC zinc-finger domain
                     from the CCR5-224 (+) zinc-finger nuclease (Perez et al.,
                     2008; Gross et al., 2013)"
     intron          3498..3727
                     /label=chimeric intron
                     /note="chimera between introns from adenovirus and
                     immunoglobulin heavy chain genes"
     primer_bind     3710..3729
                     /label=pMT2-F
                     /note="Synthetic intron, forward primer"
     misc_feature    3785..4358
                     /label=IRES
                     /note="internal ribosome entry site (IRES) of the
                     encephalomyocarditis virus (EMCV)"
     primer_bind     complement(3952..3969)
                     /label=IRES reverse
                     /note="IRES internal ribosome entry site, reverse primer.
                     Also called pCDH-rev"
     primer_bind     4179..4198
                     /label=IRES-F
                     /note="IRES internal ribosome entry site, forward primer"
     CDS             4391..4990
                     /codon_start=1
                     /gene="pac from Streptomyces"
                     /product="puromycin N-acetyltransferase"
                     /label=PuroR
                     /note="confers resistance to puromycin"
                     /translation="MTEYKPTVRLATRDDVPRAVRTLAAAFADYPATRHTVDPDRHIER
                     VTELQELFLTRVGLDIGKVWVADDGAAVAVWTTPESVEAGAVFAEIGPRMAELSGSRLA
                     AQQQMEGLLAPHRPKEPAWFLATVGVSPDHQGKGLGSAVVLPGVEAAERAGVPAFLETS
                     APRNLPFYERLGFTVTADVECPKDRATWCMTRKPGA"
     primer_bind     complement(4391..4410)
                     /label=Puro-R
                     /note="Puromycin resistance gene, reverse primer. Also
                     called puro-variant-R"
     primer_bind     4887..4907
                     /label=Puro-F
                     /note="Puromycin resistance gene, forward primer"
     primer_bind     complement(5126..5143)
                     /label=BGH-rev
                     /note="Bovine growth hormone terminator, reverse primer.
                     Also called BGH reverse"
     polyA_signal    5132..5356
                     /label=bGH poly(A) signal
                     /note="bovine growth hormone polyadenylation signal"
     primer_bind     5403..5422
                     /label=EBV-rev
                     /note="SV40 polyA terminator, reverse primer"
     primer_bind     complement(5482..5498)
                     /label=M13 rev
                     /note="common sequencing primer, one of multiple similar
                     variants"
     primer_bind     complement(5482..5498)
                     /label=M13 Reverse
                     /note="In lacZ gene. Also called M13-rev"
     primer_bind     complement(5495..5517)
                     /label=M13/pUC Reverse
                     /note="In lacZ gene"
     protein_bind    5506..5522
                     /label=lac operator
                     /bound_moiety="lac repressor encoded by lacI"
                     /note="The lac repressor binds to the lac operator to
                     inhibit transcription in E. coli. This inhibition can be
                     relieved by adding lactose or
                     isopropyl-beta-D-thiogalactopyranoside (IPTG)."
     promoter        complement(5530..5560)
                     /label=lac promoter
                     /note="promoter for the E. coli lac operon"
     protein_bind    5575..5596
                     /label=CAP binding site
                     /bound_moiety="E. coli catabolite activator protein"
                     /note="CAP binding activates transcription in the presence
                     of cAMP."
     primer_bind     complement(5713..5730)
                     /label=L4440
                     /note="L4440 vector, forward primer"
     rep_origin      complement(5884..6472)
                     /direction=LEFT
                     /label=ori
                     /note="high-copy-number ColE1/pMB1/pBR322/pUC origin of
                     replication"
     primer_bind     complement(5964..5983)
                     /label=pBR322ori-F
                     /note="pBR322 origin, forward primer"
     CDS             complement(6643..7503)
                     /codon_start=1
                     /gene="bla"
                     /product="beta-lactamase"
                     /label=AmpR
                     /note="confers resistance to ampicillin, carbenicillin, and
                     related antibiotics"
                     /translation="MSIQHFRVALIPFFAAFCLPVFAHPETLVKVKDAEDQLGARVGYI
                     ELDLNSGKILESFRPEERFPMMSTFKVLLCGAVLSRIDAGQEQLGRRIHYSQNDLVEYS
                     PVTEKHLTDGMTVRELCSAAITMSDNTAANLLLTTIGGPKELTAFLHNMGDHVTRLDRW
                     EPELNEAIPNDERDTTMPVAMATTLRKLLTGELLTLASRQQLIDWMEADKVAGPLLRSA
                     LPAGWFIADKSGAGERGSRGIIAALGPDGKPSRIVVIYTTGSQATMDERNRQIAEIGAS
                     LIKHW"
     primer_bind     7266..7285
                     /label=Amp-R
                     /note="Ampicillin resistance gene, reverse primer"
     promoter        complement(7504..7608)
                     /gene="bla"
                     /label=AmpR promoter
ORIGIN
        1 gacggatcgg gagatctccc gatcccctat ggtcgactct cagtacaatc tgctctgatg
       61 ccgcatagtt aagccagtat ctgctccctg cttgtgtgtt ggaggtcgct gagtagtgcg
      121 cgagcaaaat ttaagctaca acaaggcaag gcttgaccga caattgcatg aagaatctgc
      181 ttagggttag gcgttttgcg ctgcttcgcg atgtacgggc cagatatacg cgttgacatt
      241 gattattgac tagttattaa tagtaatcaa ttacggggtc attagttcat agcccatata
      301 tggagttccg cgttacataa cttacggtaa atggcccgcc tggctgaccg cccaacgacc
      361 cccgcccatt gacgtcaata atgacgtatg ttcccatagt aacgccaata gggactttcc
      421 attgacgtca atgggtggac tatttacggt aaactgccca cttggcagta catcaagtgt
      481 atcatatgcc aagtacgccc cctattgacg tcaatgacgg taaatggccc gcctggcatt
      541 atgcccagta catgacctta tgggactttc ctacttggca gtacatctac gtattagtca
      601 tcgctattac catggtgatg cggttttggc agtacatcaa tgggcgtgga tagcggtttg
      661 actcacgggg atttccaagt ctccacccca ttgacgtcaa tgggagtttg ttttggcacc
      721 aaaatcaacg ggactttcca aaatgtcgta acaactccgc cccattgacg caaatgggcg
      781 gtaggcgtgt acggtgggag gtctatataa gcagagctct ctggctaact agagaaccca
      841 ctgcttactg gcttatcgaa attaatacga ctcactatag ggagacccaa gcttggtacc
      901 gagctcggat cgatttaatt aagccaccat ggacgagaag accaccggct ggcggggcgg
      961 ccacgtggtg gagggcctgg ccggcgagct ggagcagctg cgggcccggc tggagcacca
     1021 cccccagggc cagcgggagc ccggcggaag ccccggtggc gagaacctgt acttccaggg
     1081 cgcaagctac ccctacgacg tgcccgacta cgccaagcgg cggtggaaga agaacttcat
     1141 cgccgtgagc gccgccaacc ggttcaagaa gatcagcagc agcggcgccc tgattgatgg
     1201 gggatctggc cccggcggcg gcgcgcctgt acagattcga gagggtggaa gtggaccagg
     1261 tggtatgggc gagaccaaga tcatctacca cttggatggg caggagacgc cgtaccttgt
     1321 gaagctgccc ctgcccgccg agcgcgtcac cttggcggac tttaagggcg ttttgcagcg
     1381 acccagctat aagttcttct tcaagtctat ggacgacgat ttcggagtgg tgaaggagga
     1441 gatctcggat gacaatgcca agctaccatg cttcaatggc cgggtggtgt cctggctggt
     1501 gtcagctgag ggctcacacc cagacccagc ccccttctgt gctgataacc catcggagct
     1561 gccaccacct atggagcgca cgggaggcat cggggactcc cgacccccat ccttccaccc
     1621 tcatgctggt gggggcagcc aggagaacct ggacaatgac acagagacgg actctttggt
     1681 gtctgcccag cgagagcggc cacgccggag ggatggccca gagcatgcaa cccggctaaa
     1741 tggaactgcg aagggggaac ggcggcgaga accagggggt tatgatagct catccaccct
     1801 tatgagcagt gagctggaga ccaccagctt ctttgactca gatgaggatg actccaccag
     1861 caggttcagc agctccacag aacagagcag tgcctcacgc ctgatgagaa gacacaagcg
     1921 gcggcggcgg aagcagaagg tttctcggat tgagcggtcc tcgtccttca gcagcatcac
     1981 ggactccacc atgtcactca acatcatcac ggtcactctc aacatggaaa aatataactt
     2041 cttgggcatc tccattgtgg gccaaagcaa cgagcgtggt gacggcggca tctacattgg
     2101 ctctatcatg aagggtgggg ccgtggctgc tgatggacgc atcgagccag gagatatgtt
     2161 gttacaggta aacgagatca actttgagaa catgagtaat gacgatgcag tccgggtact
     2221 gcgggagatt gtgcacaaac cggggcccat caccctgact gtagccaagt gctgggaccc
     2281 aagtccacgt ggttgcttca cattgcccag gagcgagccc atccggccca ttgaccctgc
     2341 ggcctgggtc tcccacactg cagccatgac cggcaccttc cctgcatacg gcatgagccc
     2401 ctccctgagc accatcacct ccaccagctc ctccatcacc agttccatcc ctgacacaga
     2461 gcgcctagac gacttccact tgtccatcca cagtgacatg gctgccatcg taaaagccat
     2521 ggcctcccct gaatcagggt tggaggtccg tgaccgcatg tggctcaaga ttaccatccc
     2581 taatgctttc atcggctcag atgtggtgga ctggctgtac cacaatgtgg aaggcttcac
     2641 ggaccggagg gaggcccgca agtatgccag caacctgctg aaagctggct tcatccgcca
     2701 taccgtcaac aagatcacct tctccgagca gtgctactac atcttcggtg acctctgcgg
     2761 caacatggcc aacctgtctc tccacgatca cgatggctcc agtggcgcct ctgaccagga
     2821 cacactggcc cctttgccgc acccgggggc cgccccttgg cccatggctt tcccgtacca
     2881 gtacccgcca cgcccgcacc catacaaccc gcacccgggc ttgggggagc tgggctacag
     2941 ctacggcggg ggcagcgcca gcagtcagca cagcgaaggc agtcggagca gtggctccaa
     3001 ccgtagcggc agcgatcgga ggaaggagaa ggacccgaag gccggggact ccaagtccgg
     3061 gggcagcggc agcgaatcgg accacaccac acgcagcagc ctgcgggggc cgcgggagcg
     3121 ggcgcccagc gagcgctcag ggccggcggc cagcgagcac agccaccgca gccaccattc
     3181 cctggccagc agccttcgca gccaccacac acacccgagc tacggtcctc ccggagtgcc
     3241 ccctctctac ggccccccca tgctgatgat gcccccgccg cccgcggcca tggggccccc
     3301 aggagcccct ccgggccgcg acctggcctc agtgcccccg gaactgaccg ccagcagaca
     3361 gtccttccgc atggccatgg gaaaccccag tgagttcttt gtggatgtga tgtgagaatt
     3421 cgcccttttc ggatccacta gtaacggccg ccagtgtgct ggaattaatt cgctgtctgc
     3481 gagggccagc tgttggggtg agtactccct ctcaaaagcg ggcatgactt ctgcgctaag
     3541 attgtcagtt tccaaaaacg aggaggattt gatattcacc tggcccgcgg tgatgccttt
     3601 gagggtggcc gcgtccatct ggtcagaaaa gacaatcttt ttgttgtcaa gcttgaggtg
     3661 tggcaggctt gagatctggc catacacttg agtgacaatg acatccactt tgcctttctc
     3721 tccacaggtg tccactccca ggtccaactg caggtcgagc atgcatctag ggcggccaat
     3781 tccgcccctc tccctccccc ccccctaacg ttactggccg aagccgcttg gaataaggcc
     3841 ggtgtgcgtt tgtctatatg tgattttcca ccatattgcc gtcttttggc aatgtgaggg
     3901 cccggaaacc tggccctgtc ttcttgacga gcattcctag gggtctttcc cctctcgcca
     3961 aaggaatgca aggtctgttg aatgtcgtga aggaagcagt tcctctggaa gcttcttgaa
     4021 gacaaacaac gtctgtagcg accctttgca ggcagcggaa ccccccacct ggcgacaggt
     4081 gcctctgcgg ccaaaagcca cgtgtataag atacacctgc aaaggcggca caaccccagt
     4141 gccacgttgt gagttggata gttgtggaaa gagtcaaatg gctctcctca agcgtattca
     4201 acaaggggct gaaggatgcc cagaaggtac cccattgtat gggatctgat ctggggcctc
     4261 ggtgcacatg ctttacatgt gtttagtcga ggttaaaaaa acgtctaggc cccccgaacc
     4321 acggggacgt ggttttcctt tgaaaaacac gatgataagc ttgccacaac ccacaaggag
     4381 acgaccttcc atgaccgagt acaagcccac ggtgcgcctc gccacccgcg acgacgtccc
     4441 ccgggccgta cgcaccctcg ccgccgcgtt cgccgactac cccgccacgc gccacaccgt
     4501 cgacccggac cgccacatcg agcgggtcac cgagctgcaa gaactcttcc tcacgcgcgt
     4561 cgggctcgac atcggcaagg tgtgggtcgc ggacgacggc gccgcggtgg cggtctggac
     4621 cacgccggag agcgtcgaag cgggggcggt gttcgccgag atcggcccgc gcatggccga
     4681 gttgagcggt tcccggctgg ccgcgcagca acagatggaa ggcctcctgg cgccgcaccg
     4741 gcccaaggag cccgcgtggt tcctggccac cgtcggcgtc tcgcccgacc accagggcaa
     4801 gggtctgggc agcgccgtcg tgctccccgg agtggaggcg gccgagcgcg ccggggtgcc
     4861 cgccttcctg gagacctccg cgccccgcaa cctccccttc tacgagcggc tcggcttcac
     4921 cgtcaccgcc gacgtcgagt gcccgaagga ccgcgcgacc tggtgcatga cccgcaagcc
     4981 cggtgcctga cgcccgcccc acgacccgca gcgcccgacc gaaaggagcg cacgacccca
     5041 tggctccgac cgaagccgac ccgggcggcc ccgccgaccc cgcacccgcc cccgaggccc
     5101 accgactcta gagctcgctg atcagcctcg actgtgcctt ctagttgcca gccatctgtt
     5161 gtttgcccct cccccgtgcc ttccttgacc ctggaaggtg ccactcccac tgtcctttcc
     5221 taataaaatg aggaaattgc atcgcattgt ctgagtaggt gtcattctat tctggggggt
     5281 ggggtggggc aggacagcaa gggggaggat tgggaagaca atagcaggca tgctggggat
     5341 gcggtgggct ctatggcttc tgaggcggaa agaaccagct ggggctcgag tgcattctag
     5401 ttgtggtttg tccaaactca tcaatgtatc ttatcatgtc tgtataccgt cgacctctag
     5461 ctagagcttg gcgtaatcat ggtcatagct gtttcctgtg tgaaattgtt atccgctcac
     5521 aattccacac aacatacgag ccggaagcat aaagtgtaaa gcctggggtg cctaatgagt
     5581 gagctaactc acattaattg cgttgcgctc actgcccgct ttccagtcgg gaaacctgtc
     5641 gtgccagctg cattaatgaa tcggccaacg cgcggggaga ggcggtttgc gtattgggcg
     5701 ctcttccgct tcctcgctca ctgactcgct gcgctcggtc gttcggctgc ggcgagcggt
     5761 atcagctcac tcaaaggcgg taatacggtt atccacagaa tcaggggata acgcaggaaa
     5821 gaacatgtga gcaaaaggcc agcaaaaggc caggaaccgt aaaaaggccg cgttgctggc
     5881 gtttttccat aggctccgcc cccctgacga gcatcacaaa aatcgacgct caagtcagag
     5941 gtggcgaaac ccgacaggac tataaagata ccaggcgttt ccccctggaa gctccctcgt
     6001 gcgctctcct gttccgaccc tgccgcttac cggatacctg tccgcctttc tcccttcggg
     6061 aagcgtggcg ctttctcaat gctcacgctg taggtatctc agttcggtgt aggtcgttcg
     6121 ctccaagctg ggctgtgtgc acgaaccccc cgttcagccc gaccgctgcg ccttatccgg
     6181 taactatcgt cttgagtcca acccggtaag acacgactta tcgccactgg cagcagccac
     6241 tggtaacagg attagcagag cgaggtatgt aggcggtgct acagagttct tgaagtggtg
     6301 gcctaactac ggctacacta gaaggacagt atttggtatc tgcgctctgc tgaagccagt
     6361 taccttcgga aaaagagttg gtagctcttg atccggcaaa caaaccaccg ctggtagcgg
     6421 tggttttttt gtttgcaagc agcagattac gcgcagaaaa aaaggatctc aagaagatcc
     6481 tttgatcttt tctacggggt ctgacgctca gtggaacgaa aactcacgtt aagggatttt
     6541 ggtcatgaga ttatcaaaaa ggatcttcac ctagatcctt ttaaattaaa aatgaagttt
     6601 taaatcaatc taaagtatat atgagtaaac ttggtctgac agttaccaat gcttaatcag
     6661 tgaggcacct atctcagcga tctgtctatt tcgttcatcc atagttgcct gactccccgt
     6721 cgtgtagata actacgatac gggagggctt accatctggc cccagtgctg caatgatacc
     6781 gcgagaccca cgctcaccgg ctccagattt atcagcaata aaccagccag ccggaagggc
     6841 cgagcgcaga agtggtcctg caactttatc cgcctccatc cagtctatta attgttgccg
     6901 ggaagctaga gtaagtagtt cgccagttaa tagtttgcgc aacgttgttg ccattgctac
     6961 aggcatcgtg gtgtcacgct cgtcgtttgg tatggcttca ttcagctccg gttcccaacg
     7021 atcaaggcga gttacatgat cccccatgtt gtgcaaaaaa gcggttagct ccttcggtcc
     7081 tccgatcgtt gtcagaagta agttggccgc agtgttatca ctcatggtta tggcagcact
     7141 gcataattct cttactgtca tgccatccgt aagatgcttt tctgtgactg gtgagtactc
     7201 aaccaagtca ttctgagaat agtgtatgcg gcgaccgagt tgctcttgcc cggcgtcaat
     7261 acgggataat accgcgccac atagcagaac tttaaaagtg ctcatcattg gaaaacgttc
     7321 ttcggggcga aaactctcaa ggatcttacc gctgttgaga tccagttcga tgtaacccac
     7381 tcgtgcaccc aactgatctt cagcatcttt tactttcacc agcgtttctg ggtgagcaaa
     7441 aacaggaagg caaaatgccg caaaaaaggg aataagggcg acacggaaat gttgaatact
     7501 catactcttc ctttttcaat attattgaag catttatcag ggttattgtc tcatgagcgg
     7561 atacatattt gaatgtattt agaaaaataa acaaataggg gttccgcgca catttccccg
     7621 aaaagtgcca cctgacgtc
//
