>Addgene plasmid #15102 | M77 pIRESpuro-GLUE-hDsh3 | addgene partial sequence | sequence record 21579 | CMV-F 5'-CGCAAATGGGCGGTAGGCGTG-3'
TAGCAGAGCTCTCTGGCTACTAGAGAACCCCTGCTTACTGGCTTATCGAAATTAATACGACTCACTATAG
GGAGACCCAAGCTTGGTACCGAGCTCGGATCGATTTAATTAAGCCACCATGGACGAGAAGACCACCGGCT
GGCGGGGCGGCCACGTGGTGGAGGGCCTGGCCGGCGAGCTGGAGCAGCTGCGGGCCCGGCTGGAGCACCA
CCCCCAGGGCCAGCGGGAGCCCGGCGGAAGCCCCGGTGGCGAGAACCTGTACTTCCAGGGCGCAAGCTAC
CCCTACGACGTGCCCGACTACGCCAAGCGGCGGTGGAAGAAGAACTTCATCGCCGTGAGCGCCGCCAACC
GGTTCAAGAAGATCAGCAGCAGCGGCGCCCTGATTGATGGGGGATCTGGCCCCGGCGGCGGCGCGCCTGT
ACAGATTCGAGAGGGTGGAAGTGGACCAGGTGGTATGGGCGAGACCAAGATCATCTACCACTTGGATGGG
CAGGAGACGCCGTACCTTGTGAAGCTGCCCCTGCCCGCCGAGCGCGTCACCTTGGCGGACTTTAAGGGCG
TTTTGCAGCGACCCAGCTATAAGTTCTTCTTCAAGTCTATGGACGACGATTTCGGAGTGGTGAAGGAGGA
GATCTCGGATGACAATGCCAAGCTAC
